Addgene plasmid #183267: CROP_C9_Puro_ABL1
Purpose: All-in-One CRISPRko system with a guide RNA that targets ABL1 gene
Depositing lab: Prashant Mali. Depositing organization: University of California, San Diego (UCSD). Publication: Integrated genome and tissue engineering enables screening of cancer vulnerabilities in physiologically relevant perfusable ex vivo cultures. Hu M, Lei XY, Larson JD, McAlonis M, Ford K, McDonald D, Mach K, Rusert JM, Wechsler-Reya RJ, Mali P. Biomaterials. 2022 Jan;280:121276. doi: 10.1016/j.biomaterials.2021.121276. Epub 2021 Dec 2. PubMed 34890975.
Backbone
  Vector backbone: CROPseq
  Vector type: Lentiviral
Growth in bacteria
  Bacterial resistance: Ampicillin, 100 μg/mL
  Growth temperature: 37°C
  Growth strain: NEB Stable
  Copy number: High Copy
Gene/Insert
  Gene/Insert name: ABL1
  gRNA/shRNA sequence: GAGCGTGGTGATGAGCCCGT
  Species: Synthetic
  Cloning method: Gibson Cloning
Terms and licenses: Academic/Nonprofit Terms; Industry Terms: Not Available to Industry
How to cite: CROP_C9_Puro_ABL1 was a gift from Prashant Mali (Addgene plasmid # 183267 ; http://n2t.net/addgene:183267 ; RRID:Addgene_183267)
