[The description below was written by a language model from this plasmid's Addgene catalogue record and pLannotate feature annotations shown in this document.]
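Description:
CROP_C9_Puro_ABL1 is an 11.7 kb all-in-one lentiviral CRISPR knockout plasmid built on the CROPseq backbone, carrying both Streptococcus pyogenes Cas9 and a single guide RNA directed against the ABL1 gene. It is maintained in E. coli through a high-copy ColE1/pUC-type origin with ampicillin selection (AmpR). An f1 origin, an SV40 origin and leftover lac and T3/T7 promoter elements are also annotated in the plasmid backbone. The viral portion has a third-generation-style layout. An RSV promoter drives a truncated HIV-1 5' LTR, followed by the Ψ packaging signal with a gag fragment, the RRE for Rev-dependent export of the genomic RNA, and the cPPT/CTS.

Within the viral genome, an EF-1α core promoter drives the Cas9 coding sequence, followed by a puromycin N-acetyltransferase gene for selecting transduced mammalian cells. The table shows a short unannotated gap between the two, and the nature of the linker is not stated. A WPRE downstream enhances transcript expression. The U6 promoter and gRNA scaffold, with the ABL1 spacer inserted between them by Gibson cloning, lie after the WPRE and immediately upstream of the truncated 3' LTR sequence. This is the characteristic CROPseq placement. The guide cassette sits in the 3' LTR region, so it is copied during reverse transcription. It is also included in the polyadenylated Pol II transcript, which allows guide identity to be read from mRNA. An SV40 poly(A) signal follows the LTR.

The associated publication concerns screening of cancer vulnerabilities in perfusable ex vivo tissue cultures. This fits use of the construct to knock out ABL1 in transduced, puromycin-selected cells.
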