Features (pLannotate 1.2.2; 30 found; start..end, strand, type, name):
     58..76      +  promoter       T3 promoter: promoter for bacteriophage T3 RNA polymerase
    104..330     +  promoter       RSV promoter: Rous sarcoma virus enhancer/promoter
    331..511     +  LTR            5' LTR (truncated): truncated 5' long terminal repeat (LTR) from HIV-1
    558..683     +  misc_feature   HIV-1 Ψ: packaging signal of human immunodeficiency virus type 1
    667..1030    +  CDS            HIV-1 gag (fragment): gag protein from human immunodeficiency virus 1; gag
   1176..1409    +  misc_feature   RRE: The Rev response element (RRE) of HIV-1 allows for Rev-dependent mRNA export from the nucleus to the cytoplasm.
   1819..1936    +  misc_feature   cPPT/CTS: central polypurine tract and central termination sequence of HIV-1
   2002..2068    +  CDS            small t antigen (fragment): SV40 (simian virus 40) small t antigen
   2082..2099    +  CDS            small t antigen (fragment): SV40 (simian virus 40) small t antigen
   2125..2336    +  promoter       EF-1α core promoter: core promoter for human elongation factor EF-1α
   2361..6464    +  CDS            Cas9: Cas9 (Csn1) endonuclease from the Streptococcus pyogenes Type II CRISPR/Cas system generates RNA-guided double strand breaks in DNA
   6603..7202    +  CDS            PuroR (fragment): puromycin N-acetyltransferase; pac from Streptomyces; confers resistance to puromycin
   7218..7806    +  misc_feature   WPRE: woodchuck hepatitis virus posttranscriptional regulatory element
   7802..7912    +  CDS            nef (fragment): NEF_HV1LA - Experimental evidence at protein level: Swiss-Prot protein existence level 1. Extracellular Nef protein targets CD4(+) T-lymphocytes for apoptosis by interacting with CXCR4 surface receptors. From Human immunodeficiency virus type 1 group M subtype B (isolate Lai) (HIV-1).
   7932..7958    +  CDS            Rev (fragment): human immunodeficiency virus 1 (HIV-1) Rev protein; rev; enhances nuclear export of unspliced and incompletely spliced viral mRNAs
   7962..8202    +  promoter       U6 promoter: RNA polymerase III promoter for human U6 snRNA
   8232..8307    +  misc_RNA       gRNA scaffold: guide RNA scaffold for the Streptococcus pyogenes CRISPR/Cas9 system
   8360..8540    +  LTR            5' LTR (truncated): truncated 5' long terminal repeat (LTR) from HIV-1
   8618..8739    +  polyA_signal   SV40 poly(A) signal: SV40 polyadenylation signal
   8779..8914    +  rep_origin     SV40 ori: SV40 origin of replication
   8935..8953    -  promoter       T7 promoter: promoter for bacteriophage T7 RNA polymerase
   8961..9116    +  CDS            lacZα (fragment): LacZα fragment of β-galactosidase; lacZ fragment
   9121..9549    +  rep_origin     f1 ori (sequence partly withheld): f1 bacteriophage origin of replication; arrow indicates direction of (+) strand synthesis
   9602..9706    +  promoter       AmpR promoter: bla
   9707..10567   +  CDS            AmpR: β-lactamase; bla; confers resistance to ampicillin, carbenicillin, and related antibiotics
  10738..11326   +  rep_origin     ori: high-copy-number ColE1/pMB1/pBR322/pUC origin of replication
  11509..11601   +  CDS            lacI (fragment): lac repressor; lacI; The lac repressor binds to the lac operator to inhibit transcription in E. coli. This inhibition can be relieved by adding lactose or isopropyl-β-D-thiogalactopyranoside (IPTG).
  11614..11635   +  protein_bind   CAP binding site: CAP binding activates transcription in the presence of cAMP. E. coli catabolite activator protein
  11650..11680   +  promoter       lac promoter: promoter for the E. coli lac operon
  11684..15      +  protein_bind   lac operator (fragment) (across the origin): The lac repressor binds to the lac operator to inhibit transcription in E. coli. This inhibition can be relieved by adding lactose or isopropyl-β-D-thiogalactopyranoside (IPTG). lac repressor encoded by lacI
>Addgene plasmid #183267 | CROP_C9_Puro_ABL1 | addgene full sequence | sequence record 362602 | Addgene NGS Result
GAGCGGATAACAATTTCACACAGGAAACAGCTATGACCATGATTACGCCAAGCGCGCAATTAACCCTCAC
TAAAGGGAACAAAAGCTGGAGCTGCAAGCTTAATGTAGTCTTATGCAATACTCTTGTAGTCTTGCAACAT
GGTAACGATGAGTTAGCAACATGCCTTACAAGGAGAGAAAAAGCACCGTGCATGCCGATTGGTGGAAGTA
AGGTGGTACGATCGTGCCTTATTAGGAAGGCAACAGACGGGTCTGACATGGATTGGACGAACCACTGAAT
TGCCGCATTGCAGAGATATTGTATTTAAGTGCCTAGCTCGATACATAAACGGGTCTCTCTGGTTAGACCA
GATCTGAGCCTGGGAGCTCTCTGGCTAACTAGGGAACCCACTGCTTAAGCCTCAATAAAGCTTGCCTTGA
GTGCTTCAAGTAGTGTGTGCCCGTCTGTTGTGTGACTCTGGTAACTAGAGATCCCTCAGACCCTTTTAGT
CAGTGTGGAAAATCTCTAGCAGTGGCGCCCGAACAGGGACTTGAAAGCGAAAGGGAAACCAGAGGAGCTC
TCTCGACGCAGGACTCGGCTTGCTGAAGCGCGCACGGCAAGAGGCGAGGGGCGGCGACTGGTGAGTACGC
CAAAAATTTTGACTAGCGGAGGCTAGAAGGAGAGAGATGGGTGCGAGAGCGTCAGTATTAAGCGGGGGAG
AATTAGATCGCGATGGGAAAAAATTCGGTTAAGGCCAGGGGGAAAGAAAAAATATAAATTAAAACATATA
GTATGGGCAAGCAGGGAGCTAGAACGATTCGCAGTTAATCCTGGCCTGTTAGAAACATCAGAAGGCTGTA
GACAAATACTGGGACAGCTACAACCATCCCTTCAGACAGGATCAGAAGAACTTAGATCATTATATAATAC
AGTAGCAACCCTCTATTGTGTGCATCAAAGGATAGAGATAAAAGACACCAAGGAAGCTTTAGACAAGATA
GAGGAAGAGCAAAACAAAAGTAAGACCACCGCACAGCAAGCGGCCGCTGATCTTCAGACCTGGAGGAGGA
GATATGAGGGACAATTGGAGAAGTGAATTATATAAATATAAAGTAGTAAAAATTGAACCATTAGGAGTAG
CACCCACCAAGGCAAAGAGAAGAGTGGTGCAGAGAGAAAAAAGAGCAGTGGGAATAGGAGCTTTGTTCCT
TGGGTTCTTGGGAGCAGCAGGAAGCACTATGGGCGCAGCGTCAATGACGCTGACGGTACAGGCCAGACAA
TTATTGTCTGGTATAGTGCAGCAGCAGAACAATTTGCTGAGGGCTATTGAGGCGCAACAGCATCTGTTGC
AACTCACAGTCTGGGGCATCAAGCAGCTCCAGGCAAGAATCCTGGCTGTGGAAAGATACCTAAAGGATCA
ACAGCTCCTGGGGATTTGGGGTTGCTCTGGAAAACTCATTTGCACCACTGCTGTGCCTTGGAATGCTAGT
TGGAGTAATAAATCTCTGGAACAGATTTGGAATCACACGACCTGGATGGAGTGGGACAGAGAAATTAACA
ATTACACAAGCTTAATACACTCCTTAATTGAAGAATCGCAAAACCAGCAAGAAAAGAATGAACAAGAATT
ATTGGAATTAGATAAATGGGCAAGTTTGTGGAATTGGTTTAACATAACAAATTGGCTGTGGTATATAAAA
TTATTCATAATGATAGTAGGAGGCTTGGTAGGTTTAAGAATAGTTTTTGCTGTACTTTCTATAGTGAATA
GAGTTAGGCAGGGATATTCACCATTATCGTTTCAGAATCTTGAGACAAATGGCAGTATTCATCCACAATT
TTAAAAGAAAAGGGGGGATTGGGGGGTACAGTGCAGGGGAAAGAATAGTAGACATAATAGCAACAGACAT
ACAAACTAAAGAATTACAAAAACAAATTACAAAAATTCAAAATTTTCGGGTTTATTACAGGGACAGCAGA
GATCCACTTTGGCGCCGGCTCGAGGGGGCCCGGGTGCAAAGATGGATAAAGTTTTAAACAGAGAGGAATC
TTTGCAGCTAATGGACCTTCTAGGTCTTGAAAGGAGTGGGAATTGGCTCCGTAGGTCTTGAAAGGAGTGG
GAATTGGCTCCGGTGCCCGTCAGTGGGCAGAGCGCACATCGCCCACAGTCCCCGAGAAGTTGGGGGGAGG
GGTCGGCAATTGATCCGGTGCCTAGAGAAGGTGGCGCGGGGTAAACTGGGAAAGTGATGTCGTGTACTGG
CTCCGCCTTTTTCCCGAGGGTGGGGGAGAACCGTATATAAGTGCAGTAGTCGCCGTGAACGTTCTTTTTC
GCAACGGGTTTGCCGCCAGAACACAGGACCGGTTCTAGAGCGCTGCCACCATGGACAAGAAGTACAGCAT
CGGCCTGGACATCGGCACCAACTCTGTGGGCTGGGCCGTGATCACCGACGAGTACAAGGTGCCCAGCAAG
AAATTCAAGGTGCTGGGCAACACCGACCGGCACAGCATCAAGAAGAACCTGATCGGAGCCCTGCTGTTCG
ACAGCGGCGAAACAGCCGAGGCCACCCGGCTGAAGAGAACCGCCAGAAGAAGATACACCAGACGGAAGAA
CCGGATCTGCTATCTGCAAGAGATCTTCAGCAACGAGATGGCCAAGGTGGACGACAGCTTCTTCCACAGA
CTGGAAGAGTCCTTCCTGGTGGAAGAGGATAAGAAGCACGAGCGGCACCCCATCTTCGGCAACATCGTGG
ACGAGGTGGCCTACCACGAGAAGTACCCCACCATCTACCACCTGAGAAAGAAACTGGTGGACAGCACCGA
CAAGGCCGACCTGCGGCTGATCTATCTGGCCCTGGCCCACATGATCAAGTTCCGGGGCCACTTCCTGATC
GAGGGCGACCTGAACCCCGACAACAGCGACGTGGACAAGCTGTTCATCCAGCTGGTGCAGACCTACAACC
AGCTGTTCGAGGAAAACCCCATCAACGCCAGCGGCGTGGACGCCAAGGCCATCCTGTCTGCCAGACTGAG
CAAGAGCAGACGGCTGGAAAATCTGATCGCCCAGCTGCCCGGCGAGAAGAAGAATGGCCTGTTCGGAAAC
CTGATTGCCCTGAGCCTGGGCCTGACCCCCAACTTCAAGAGCAACTTCGACCTGGCCGAGGATGCCAAAC
TGCAGCTGAGCAAGGACACCTACGACGACGACCTGGACAACCTGCTGGCCCAGATCGGCGACCAGTACGC
CGACCTGTTTCTGGCCGCCAAGAACCTGTCCGACGCCATCCTGCTGAGCGACATCCTGAGAGTGAACACC
GAGATCACCAAGGCCCCCCTGAGCGCCTCTATGATCAAGAGATACGACGAGCACCACCAGGACCTGACCC
TGCTGAAAGCTCTCGTGCGGCAGCAGCTGCCTGAGAAGTACAAAGAGATTTTCTTCGACCAGAGCAAGAA
CGGCTACGCCGGCTACATTGACGGCGGAGCCAGCCAGGAAGAGTTCTACAAGTTCATCAAGCCCATCCTG
GAAAAGATGGACGGCACCGAGGAACTGCTCGTGAAGCTGAACAGAGAGGACCTGCTGCGGAAGCAGCGGA
CCTTCGACAACGGCAGCATCCCCCACCAGATCCACCTGGGAGAGCTGCACGCCATTCTGCGGCGGCAGGA
AGATTTTTACCCATTCCTGAAGGACAACCGGGAAAAGATCGAGAAGATCCTGACCTTCCGCATCCCCTAC
TACGTGGGCCCTCTGGCCAGGGGAAACAGCAGATTCGCCTGGATGACCAGAAAGAGCGAGGAAACCATCA
CCCCCTGGAACTTCGAGGAAGTGGTGGACAAGGGCGCTTCCGCCCAGAGCTTCATCGAGCGGATGACCAA
CTTCGATAAGAACCTGCCCAACGAGAAGGTGCTGCCCAAGCACAGCCTGCTGTACGAGTACTTCACCGTG
TATAACGAGCTGACCAAAGTGAAATACGTGACCGAGGGAATGAGAAAGCCCGCCTTCCTGAGCGGCGAGC
AGAAAAAGGCCATCGTGGACCTGCTGTTCAAGACCAACCGGAAAGTGACCGTGAAGCAGCTGAAAGAGGA
CTACTTCAAGAAAATCGAGTGCTTCGACTCCGTGGAAATCTCCGGCGTGGAAGATCGGTTCAACGCCTCC
CTGGGCACATACCACGATCTGCTGAAAATTATCAAGGACAAGGACTTCCTGGACAATGAGGAAAACGAGG
ACATTCTGGAAGATATCGTGCTGACCCTGACACTGTTTGAGGACAGAGAGATGATCGAGGAACGGCTGAA
AACCTATGCCCACCTGTTCGACGACAAAGTGATGAAGCAGCTGAAGCGGCGGAGATACACCGGCTGGGGC
AGGCTGAGCCGGAAGCTGATCAACGGCATCCGGGACAAGCAGTCCGGCAAGACAATCCTGGATTTCCTGA
AGTCCGACGGCTTCGCCAACAGAAACTTCATGCAGCTGATCCACGACGACAGCCTGACCTTTAAAGAGGA
CATCCAGAAAGCCCAGGTGTCCGGCCAGGGCGATAGCCTGCACGAGCACATTGCCAATCTGGCCGGCAGC
CCCGCCATTAAGAAGGGCATCCTGCAGACAGTGAAGGTGGTGGACGAGCTCGTGAAAGTGATGGGCCGGC
ACAAGCCCGAGAACATCGTGATCGAAATGGCCAGAGAGAACCAGACCACCCAGAAGGGACAGAAGAACAG
CCGCGAGAGAATGAAGCGGATCGAAGAGGGCATCAAAGAGCTGGGCAGCCAGATCCTGAAAGAACACCCC
GTGGAAAACACCCAGCTGCAGAACGAGAAGCTGTACCTGTACTACCTGCAGAATGGGCGGGATATGTACG
TGGACCAGGAACTGGACATCAACCGGCTGTCCGACTACGATGTGGACCATATCGTGCCTCAGAGCTTTCT
GAAGGACGACTCCATCGACAACAAGGTGCTGACCAGAAGCGACAAGAACCGGGGCAAGAGCGACAACGTG
CCCTCCGAAGAGGTCGTGAAGAAGATGAAGAACTACTGGCGGCAGCTGCTGAACGCCAAGCTGATTACCC
AGAGAAAGTTCGACAATCTGACCAAGGCCGAGAGAGGCGGCCTGAGCGAACTGGATAAGGCCGGCTTCAT
CAAGAGACAGCTGGTGGAAACCCGGCAGATCACAAAGCACGTGGCACAGATCCTGGACTCCCGGATGAAC
ACTAAGTACGACGAGAATGACAAGCTGATCCGGGAAGTGAAAGTGATCACCCTGAAGTCCAAGCTGGTGT
CCGATTTCCGGAAGGATTTCCAGTTTTACAAAGTGCGCGAGATCAACAACTACCACCACGCCCACGACGC
CTACCTGAACGCCGTCGTGGGAACCGCCCTGATCAAAAAGTACCCTAAGCTGGAAAGCGAGTTCGTGTAC
GGCGACTACAAGGTGTACGACGTGCGGAAGATGATCGCCAAGAGCGAGCAGGAAATCGGCAAGGCTACCG
CCAAGTACTTCTTCTACAGCAACATCATGAACTTTTTCAAGACCGAGATTACCCTGGCCAACGGCGAGAT
CCGGAAGCGGCCTCTGATCGAGACAAACGGCGAAACCGGGGAGATCGTGTGGGATAAGGGCCGGGATTTT
GCCACCGTGCGGAAAGTGCTGAGCATGCCCCAAGTGAATATCGTGAAAAAGACCGAGGTGCAGACAGGCG
GCTTCAGCAAAGAGTCTATCCTGCCCAAGAGGAACAGCGATAAGCTGATCGCCAGAAAGAAGGACTGGGA
CCCTAAGAAGTACGGCGGCTTCGACAGCCCCACCGTGGCCTATTCTGTGCTGGTGGTGGCCAAAGTGGAA
AAGGGCAAGTCCAAGAAACTGAAGAGTGTGAAAGAGCTGCTGGGGATCACCATCATGGAAAGAAGCAGCT
TCGAGAAGAATCCCATCGACTTTCTGGAAGCCAAGGGCTACAAAGAAGTGAAAAAGGACCTGATCATCAA
GCTGCCTAAGTACTCCCTGTTCGAGCTGGAAAACGGCCGGAAGAGAATGCTGGCCTCTGCCGGCGAACTG
CAGAAGGGAAACGAACTGGCCCTGCCCTCCAAATATGTGAACTTCCTGTACCTGGCCAGCCACTATGAGA
AGCTGAAGGGCTCCCCCGAGGATAATGAGCAGAAACAGCTGTTTGTGGAACAGCACAAGCACTACCTGGA
CGAGATCATCGAGCAGATCAGCGAGTTCTCCAAGAGAGTGATCCTGGCCGACGCTAATCTGGACAAAGTG
CTGTCCGCCTACAACAAGCACCGGGATAAGCCCATCAGAGAGCAGGCCGAGAATATCATCCACCTGTTTA
CCCTGACCAATCTGGGAGCCCCTGCCGCCTTCAAGTACTTTGACACCACCATCGACCGGAAGAGGTACAC
CAGCACCAAAGAGGTGCTGGACGCCACCCTGATCCACCAGAGCATCACCGGCCTGTACGAGACACGGATC
GACCTGTCTCAGCTGGGAGGCGACAAGCGACCTGCCGCCACAAAGAAGGCTGGACAGGCTAAGAAGAAGA
AAGATTACAAAGACGATGACGATAAGGGATCCGGCGCAACAAACTTCTCTCTGCTGAAACAAGCCGGAGA
TGTCGAAGAGAATCCTGGACCGATGACCGAGTACAAGCCCACGGTGCGCCTCGCCACCCGCGACGACGTC
CCCAGGGCCGTACGCACCCTCGCCGCCGCGTTCGCCGACTACCCCGCCACGCGCCACACCGTCGATCCGG
ACCGCCACATCGAGCGGGTCACCGAGCTGCAAGAACTCTTCCTCACGCGCGTCGGGCTCGACATCGGCAA
GGTGTGGGTCGCGGACGACGGCGCCGCCGTGGCGGTCTGGACCACGCCGGAGAGCGTCGAAGCGGGGGCG
GTGTTCGCCGAGATCGGCCCGCGCATGGCCGAGTTGAGCGGTTCCCGGCTGGCCGCGCAGCAACAGATGG
AAGGCCTCCTGGCGCCGCACCGGCCCAAGGAGCCCGCGTGGTTCCTGGCCACCGTCGGAGTCTCGCCCGA
CCACCAGGGCAAGGGTCTGGGCAGCGCCGTCGTGCTCCCCGGAGTGGAGGCGGCCGAGCGCGCCGGGGTG
CCCGCCTTCCTGGAGACCTCCGCGCCCCGCAACCTCCCCTTCTACGAGCGGCTCGGCTTCACCGTCACCG
CCGACGTCGAGGTGCCCGAAGGACCGCGCACCTGGTGCATGACCCGCAAGCCCGGTGCCTGAACGCGTTA
AGTCGACAATCAACCTCTGGATTACAAAATTTGTGAAAGATTGACTGGTATTCTTAACTATGTTGCTCCT
TTTACGCTATGTGGATACGCTGCTTTAATGCCTTTGTATCATGCTATTGCTTCCCGTATGGCTTTCATTT
TCTCCTCCTTGTATAAATCCTGGTTGCTGTCTCTTTATGAGGAGTTGTGGCCCGTTGTCAGGCAACGTGG
CGTGGTGTGCACTGTGTTTGCTGACGCAACCCCCACTGGTTGGGGCATTGCCACCACCTGTCAGCTCCTT
TCCGGGACTTTCGCTTTCCCCCTCCCTATTGCCACGGCGGAACTCATCGCCGCCTGCCTTGCCCGCTGCT
GGACAGGGGCTCGGCTGTTGGGCACTGACAATTCCGTGGTGTTGTCGGGGAAATCATCGTCCTTTCCTTG
GCTGCTCGCCTGTGTTGCCACCTGGATTCTGCGCGGGACGTCCTTCTGCTACGTCCCTTCGGCCCTCAAT
CCAGCGGACCTTCCTTCCCGCGGCCTGCTGCCGGCTCTGCGGCCTCTTCCGCGTCTTCGCCTTCGCCCTC
AGACGAGTCGGATCTCCCTTTGGGCCGCCTCCCCGCGTCGACTTTAAGACCAATGACTTACAAGGCAGCT
GTAGATCTTAGCCACTTTTTAAAAGAAAAGGGGGGACTGGAAGGGCTAATTCACTCCCAACGAAGACAAG
ATTTCACCATTATCGTTTCAGACCCACCTCCCAACCCCGAGGGGACCCAGAGAGGGCCTATTTCCCATGA
TTCCTTCATATTTGCATATACGATACAAGGCTGTTAGAGAGATAATTAGAATTAATTTGACTGTAAACAC
AAAGATATTAGTACAAAATACGTGACGTAGAAAGTAATAATTTCTTGGGTAGTTTGCAGTTTTAAAATTA
TGTTTTAAAATGGACTATCATATGCTTACCGTAACTTGAAAGTATTTCGATTTCTTGGCTTTATATATCT
TGTGGAAAGGACGAAACACCGGAGCGTGGTGATGAGCCCGTGTTTTAGAGCTAGAAATAGCAAGTTAAAA
TAAGGCTAGTCCGTTATCAACTTGAAAAAGTGGCACCGAGTCGGTGCTTTTTTAAGCTTGGCGTAACTAG
ATCTTGAGACACTGCTTTTTGCTTGTACTGGGTCTCTCTGGTTAGACCAGATCTGAGCCTGGGAGCTCTC
TGGCTAACTAGGGAACCCACTGCTTAAGCCTCAATAAAGCTTGCCTTGAGTGCTTCAAGTAGTGTGTGCC
CGTCTGTTGTGTGACTCTGGTAACTAGAGATCCCTCAGACCCTTTTAGTCAGTGTGGAAAATCTCTAGCA
GTACGTATAGTAGTTCATGTCATCTTATTATTCAGTATTTATAACTTGCAAAGAAATGAATATCAGAGAG
TGAGAGGAACTTGTTTATTGCAGCTTATAATGGTTACAAATAAAGCAATAGCATCACAAATTTCACAAAT
AAAGCATTTTTTTCACTGCATTCTAGTTGTGGTTTGTCCAAACTCATCAATGTATCTTATCATGTCTGGC
TCTAGCTATCCCGCCCCTAACTCCGCCCATCCCGCCCCTAACTCCGCCCAGTTCCGCCCATTCTCCGCCC
CATGGCTGACTAATTTTTTTTATTTATGCAGAGGCCGAGGCCGCCTCGGCCTCTGAGCTATTCCAGAAGT
AGTGAGGAGGCTTTTTTGGAGGCCTAGGGACGTACCCAATTCGCCCTATAGTGAGTCGTATTACGCGCGC
TCACTGGCCGTCGTTTTACAACGTCGTGACTGGGAAAACCCTGGCGTTACCCAACTTAATCGCCTTGCAG
CACATCCCCCTTTCGCCAGCTGGCGTAATAGCGAAGAGGCCCGCACCGATCGCCCTTCCCAACAGTTGCG
CAGCCTGAATGGCGAATGGG
[124 nt withheld, positions 9121-9244]
C
[91 nt withheld, positions 9246-9336]
A
[49 nt withheld, positions 9338-9386]
CCTTTGACGTTGGAGTCCACGTTCTTT
[37 nt withheld, positions 9414-9450]
ACCCTATCTCGGTCTATTCTTTTGATTTATAAGGGATTTTGCCGATTTCGGCCTATTGGTTAAAAAATGA
GCTGATTTAACAAAAATTTAACGCGAATTTTAACAAAATATTAACGCTTACAATTTAGGTGGCACTTTTC
GGGGAAATGTGCGCGGAACCCCTATTTGTTTATTTTTCTAAATACATTCAAATATGTATCCGCTCATGAG
ACAATAACCCTGATAAATGCTTCAATAATATTGAAAAAGGAAGAGTATGAGTATTCAACATTTCCGTGTC
GCCCTTATTCCCTTTTTTGCGGCATTTTGCCTTCCTGTTTTTGCTCACCCAGAAACGCTGGTGAAAGTAA
AAGATGCTGAAGATCAGTTGGGTGCACGAGTGGGTTACATCGAACTGGATCTCAACAGCGGTAAGATCCT
TGAGAGTTTTCGCCCCGAAGAACGTTTTCCAATGATGAGCACTTTTAAAGTTCTGCTATGTGGCGCGGTA
TTATCCCGTATTGACGCCGGGCAAGAGCAACTCGGTCGCCGCATACACTATTCTCAGAATGACTTGGTTG
AGTACTCACCAGTCACAGAAAAGCATCTTACGGATGGCATGACAGTAAGAGAATTATGCAGTGCTGCCAT
AACCATGAGTGATAACACTGCGGCCAACTTACTTCTGACAACGATCGGAGGACCGAAGGAGCTAACCGCT
TTTTTGCACAACATGGGGGATCATGTAACTCGCCTTGATCGTTGGGAACCGGAGCTGAATGAAGCCATAC
CAAACGACGAGCGTGACACCACGATGCCTGTAGCAATGGCAACAACGTTGCGCAAACTATTAACTGGCGA
ACTACTTACTCTAGCTTCCCGGCAACAATTAATAGACTGGATGGAGGCGGATAAAGTTGCAGGACCACTT
CTGCGCTCGGCCCTTCCGGCTGGCTGGTTTATTGCTGATAAATCTGGAGCCGGTGAGCGTGGGTCTCGCG
GTATCATTGCAGCACTGGGGCCAGATGGTAAGCCCTCCCGTATCGTAGTTATCTACACGACGGGGAGTCA
GGCAACTATGGATGAACGAAATAGACAGATCGCTGAGATAGGTGCCTCACTGATTAAGCATTGGTAACTG
TCAGACCAAGTTTACTCATATATACTTTAGATTGATTTAAAACTTCATTTTTAATTTAAAAGGATCTAGG
TGAAGATCCTTTTTGATAATCTCATGACCAAAATCCCTTAACGTGAGTTTTCGTTCCACTGAGCGTCAGA
CCCCGTAGAAAAGATCAAAGGATCTTCTTGAGATCCTTTTTTTCTGCGCGTAATCTGCTGCTTGCAAACA
AAAAAACCACCGCTACCAGCGGTGGTTTGTTTGCCGGATCAAGAGCTACCAACTCTTTTTCCGAAGGTAA
CTGGCTTCAGCAGAGCGCAGATACCAAATACTGTTCTTCTAGTGTAGCCGTAGTTAGGCCACCACTTCAA
GAACTCTGTAGCACCGCCTACATACCTCGCTCTGCTAATCCTGTTACCAGTGGCTGCTGCCAGTGGCGAT
AAGTCGTGTCTTACCGGGTTGGACTCAAGACGATAGTTACCGGATAAGGCGCAGCGGTCGGGCTGAACGG
GGGGTTCGTGCACACAGCCCAGCTTGGAGCGAACGACCTACACCGAACTGAGATACCTACAGCGTGAGCT
ATGAGAAAGCGCCACGCTTCCCGAAGGGAGAAAGGCGGACAGGTATCCGGTAAGCGGCAGGGTCGGAACA
GGAGAGCGCACGAGGGAGCTTCCAGGGGGAAACGCCTGGTATCTTTATAGTCCTGTCGGGTTTCGCCACC
TCTGACTTGAGCGTCGATTTTTGTGATGCTCGTCAGGGGGGCGGAGCCTATGGAAAAACGCCAGCAACGC
GGCCTTTTTACGGTTCCTGGCCTTTTGCTGGCCTTTTGCTCACATGTTCTTTCCTGCGTTATCCCCTGAT
TCTGTGGATAACCGTATTACCGCCTTTGAGTGAGCTGATACCGCTCGCCGCAGCCGAACGACCGAGCGCA
GCGAGTCAGTGAGCGAGGAAGCGGAAGAGCGCCCAATACGCAAACCGCCTCTCCCCGCGCGTTGGCCGAT
TCATTAATGCAGCTGGCACGACAGGTTTCCCGACTGGAAAGCGGGCAGTGAGCGCAACGCAATTAATGTG
AGTTAGCTCACTCATTAGGCACCCCAGGCTTTACACTTTATGCTTCCGGCTCGTATGTTGTGTGGAATTG
T
